Addgene plasmid #25387: pBabe-HA-mMcl-1(S140A)
Depositing lab: Roger Davis. Depositing organization: University of Massachusetts, Worcester. Publication: Mcl-1 integrates the opposing actions of signaling pathways that mediate survival and apoptosis. Morel C, Carlson SM, White FM, Davis RJ. Mol Cell Biol. 2009 Jul . 29(14):3845-52. 10.1128/MCB.00279-09 PubMed 19433446.
Backbone
  Vector backbone: pBabe IRES puro
  Backbone size w/o insert (bp): 5169
  Vector type: Mammalian Expression, Retroviral
Growth in bacteria
  Bacterial resistance: Ampicillin, 100 μg/mL
  Growth temperature: 37°C
  Growth strain: DH5alpha
  Copy number: High Copy
Gene/Insert
  Gene/Insert name: mMCL1(S140A)
  Species: M. musculus (mouse)
  Insert size (bp): 1270
  Mutation: changed serine 140 to alanine
  GenBank ID: NM_008562
  Entrez Gene: Mcl1 (a.k.a. Gm52627, Mcl-1)
  Tag / fusion protein: HA (N terminal on insert)
  Cloning method: Restriction Enzyme; 5′ cloning site Sal I (not destroyed); 3′ cloning site blunt (destroyed during cloning)
  Sequencing primers: 5′ pBabe 5'; 3′ pBabe 3'
Terms and licenses: Academic/Nonprofit Terms; Industry Terms: Not Available to Industry
How to cite: pBabe-HA-mMcl-1(S140A) was a gift from Roger Davis (Addgene plasmid # 25387)
