[The description below was written by a language model from this plasmid's Addgene catalogue record.]
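Description:
pBabe-HA-mMcl-1(S140A) is a retroviral mammalian expression plasmid built on the pBabe IRES puro backbone (about 5.2 kb without insert). It is propagated in E. coli as a high-copy plasmid under ampicillin selection. No feature table is provided, so the individual backbone elements are not itemised. pBabe-family vectors are generally Moloney murine leukaemia virus-derived, with long terminal repeats and a packaging signal flanking the cargo. This allows the transcript to be packaged into retroviral particles in a suitable packaging cell line and stably integrated into dividing target cells. The backbone name indicates that a puromycin resistance gene lies downstream of an internal ribosome entry site. In that arrangement, the gene of interest and the selection marker would be translated from one bicistronic transcript, and puromycin-resistant cells would be expected to express the insert. The promoter driving the insert is not stated; in pBabe vectors it is typically the 5′ LTR.

The insert is an approximately 1.27 kb mouse Mcl1 cDNA encoding the anti-apoptotic Bcl-2 family member Mcl-1, with an HA epitope tag at its N terminus for detection or immunoprecipitation. It carries a serine-to-alanine substitution at residue 140, which removes a potential phosphorylation site. It was cloned with a retained SalI site at the 5′ end and a blunt junction at the 3′ end that destroyed the site. The associated study examines how Mcl-1 integrates opposing survival and apoptotic signalling pathways. The construct is therefore suited to stable expression of a non-phosphorylatable Mcl-1 mutant, so that its behaviour can be compared with that of the wild-type protein in transduced mammalian cells.
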