>Addgene plasmid #25387 | pBabe-HA-mMcl-1(S140A) | depositor partial sequence | sequence record 11847 | Author sequence
GACCAGGTCCCCTACATCGTGACCTGGGAAGCCTTGGCTTTTGACCCCCCTCCCTGGGTCAAGCCCTTTG
TACACCCTAAGCCTCCGCCTCCTCTTCCTCCATCCGCCCCGTCTCTCCCCCTTGAACCTCCTCGTTCGAC
CCCGCCTCGATCCTCCCTTTATCCAGCCCTCACTCCTTCTCTAGGCGCCGGCCGGATCCCAGTGTGGTGG
TACGTAGGAATTCGCCAGCACAGTGGTCGACATGTACCCATACGATGTTCCAGATTACGCTTCTAGAGGA
TCCCCGGAATTCTTTGGCCTGCGGAGAAACGCGGTCATCGGCTTGAACCTGTACTGCGGAGGCGCCAGCC
TCGGCGCGGGCGGCGGTTCTCCGGCAGGGGCGCGCCTGGTGGCCGAGGAGGCCAAGGCGCGGCGCGAGGG
GGGAGGGGAGGCCGCCCTGCTGCCCGGCGCGCGGGTGGTCGCCCGGCCGCCGCCCGTGGGCGCCGAGGAC
CCCGACGTCACCGCGTCGGCCGAAAGGCGGCTGCATAAGTCGCCCGGCCTCCTCGCCGTGCCGCCCGAGG
AGATGGCCGCGTCGGCCGCCGCCGCCATCGTGTCTCCGGAGGAGGAACTGGACGGCTGCGAGCCGGAGGC
CATCGGCAAGCGCCCGGCCGTGCTGCCCCTCCTGGAGCGCGTGAGCGAGGCGGCCAAGAGCTCCGGGGCC
GACGGGGCCCTGCCCTCCACGCCGCCGCCGCCCGAGGAGGAAGAGGACGACCTATACCGCCAGTCGCTGG
AGATCATCTCGCGCTACTTGCGGGAGCAGGCGACCGGCTCCAAGGACTCGAAGCCTCTGGGCGAGGCGGG
CGCGGCGGGCCGGAGAGCGCTGGAGACCCTGCGGCGCGTGGGCGACGGCGTGCAGCGCAACCACGAGACG
GCCTTCCAGGGCATGCTCCGGAAACTGGACATTAAAAACGAAGGCGATGTTAAATCTTTTTCTCGAGTAA
TGGTCCATGTTTTCAAAGATGGCGTAACAAACTGGGGCAGGATTGTGACTCTTATTTCTTTCGGTGCCTT
TGTGGCCAAACACTTAAAGAGCGTAAACCAAGAAAGCTTCATCGAACCATTAGCAGAAACTATCACAGAT
GTTCTTGTAAGGACGAAACGGGACTGG
