>Addgene plasmid #25387 | pBabe-HA-mMcl-1(S140A) | addgene partial sequence | sequence record 32120 | 25387 with pBABE-5
GGTGGTACGTAGGAATTCGCCAGCACAGTGGTCGACATGTACCCATACGATGTTCCAGATTACGCTTCTA
GAGGATCCCCGGAATTCTTTGGCCTGCGGAGAAACGCGGTCATCGGCTTGAACCTGTACTGCGGAGGCGC
CAGCCTCGGCGCGGGCGGCGGTTCTCCGGCAGGGGCGCGCCTGGTGGCCGAGGAGGCCAAGGCGCGGCGC
GAGGGGGGAGGGGAGGCCGCCCTGCTGCCCGGCGCGCGGGTGGTCGCCCGGCCGCCGCCCGTGGGCGCCG
AGGACCCCGACGTCACCGCGTCGGCCGAAAGGCGGCTGCATAAGTCGCCCGGCCTCCTCGCCGTGCCGCC
CGAGGAGATGGCCGCGTCGGCCGCCGCCGCCATCGTGTCTCCGGAGGAGGAACTGGACGGCTGCGAGCCG
GAGGCCATCGGCAAGCGCCCGGCCGTGCTGCCCCTCCTGGAGCGCGTGAGCGAGGCGGCCAAGAGCTCCG
GGGCCGACGGGGCCCTGCCCTCCACGCCGCCGCCGCCCGAGGAGGAAGAGGACGACCTATACCGCCAGTC
GCTGGAGATCATCTCGCGCTACTTGCGGGAGCAGGCGACCGGCTCCAAGGACTCGAAGCCTCTGGGCGAG
GCGGGCGCGGCGGGCCGGAGAGCGCTGGAGACCCTGCGGCGCGTGGGCGACGGCGTGCAGCGCAACCACG
AGACGGCCTTCCAGGGCATGCTCCGGAAACTGGACATTAAAAACGAAGGCGATGTTAAATCTTTTTCTCG
AGTAATGGTCCATGTTTTCAAAGATGGCGTAACAAACTGGGGCAGGATTGTGACTCTTATTTCTTTCGGT
